Addgene plasmid #32126: 413-Met25 Kar2 TorsinADE K108A GFP
Depositing lab: Susan Lindquist. Depositing organization: Massachusetts Institute of Technology. Publication: TorsinA and the TorsinA-Interacting Protein Printor Have No Impact on Endoplasmic Reticulum Stress or Protein Trafficking in Yeast. Valastyan JS, Lindquist S. PLoS One. 2011;6(7):e22744. Epub 2011 Jul 26. 10.1371/journal.pone.0022744 PubMed 21818381.
Backbone
  Vector backbone: 413-Met25
  Vector type: Yeast Expression
  Selectable markers: HIS3
Growth in bacteria
  Bacterial resistance: Ampicillin, 100 μg/mL
  Growth temperature: 37°C
  Growth strain: DH5alpha
  Copy number: High Copy
Gene/Insert
  Gene/Insert name: TorsinA
  Species: H. sapiens (human)
  Mutation: deletion of E at 302 or 303, K108A
  Entrez Gene: TOR1A (a.k.a. AMC5, DQ2, DYT1)
  Tag / fusion protein: Kar2 (N terminal on insert); GFP (C terminal on insert)
  Cloning method: Restriction Enzyme; 5′ cloning site XbaI (not destroyed); 3′ cloning site XhoI (not destroyed)
  Sequencing primers: 5′ m13-r; 3′ m13-f
Terms and licenses: Academic/Nonprofit Terms; Industry Terms: Not Available to Industry
How to cite: 413-Met25 Kar2 TorsinADE K108A GFP was a gift from Susan Lindquist (Addgene plasmid # 32126 ; http://n2t.net/addgene:32126 ; RRID:Addgene_32126)
