[The description below was written by a language model from this plasmid's Addgene catalogue record.]
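Description:
413-Met25 Kar2 TorsinADE K108A GFP is a yeast expression plasmid built on the 413-Met25 backbone. It is selected in yeast through the HIS3 auxotrophic marker, which restores histidine prototrophy in his3 strains, and it is propagated in E. coli as a high-copy plasmid under ampicillin selection. The backbone name points to the MET25 promoter, a methionine-repressible yeast promoter that allows expression to be tuned by the methionine content of the medium. However, no feature table is provided, so the promoter, terminator and yeast replication elements are not explicitly listed in the record.

The insert is human TorsinA (TOR1A, also known as DYT1), cloned between XbaI and XhoI sites that both remain intact. It carries two changes. One is deletion of a single glutamate at position 302 or 303, the "ΔE" lesion generally associated with DYT1 early-onset torsion dystonia. The other is a K108A substitution; from general knowledge this lysine lies in the Walker A nucleotide-binding motif of this AAA+ family protein, although the record does not state the purpose of the mutation. The protein is flanked by a Kar2 element at the N terminus and GFP at the C terminus. Kar2 is the yeast ER-lumenal Hsp70 (BiP), and the Kar2 portion presumably serves as a yeast ER-targeting signal in place of the human one, though the record does not define its extent. GFP allows localization and expression levels to be followed by fluorescence.

According to the associated publication title, the construct belongs to a study testing whether TorsinA and its interacting protein printor affect ER stress or protein trafficking in yeast.
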