>Addgene plasmid #32126 | 413-Met25 Kar2 TorsinADE K108A GFP | addgene partial sequence | sequence record 37473 | M13R
TCCTAAGGGAACAAAGCTGGAGCTCCGGATGCAAGGGTTCGAATCCCTTAGCTCTCATTATTTTTTGCTT
TTTCTCTTGAGGTCACATGATCGCAAAATGGCAAATGGCACGTGAAGCTGTCGATATTGGGGAACTGTGG
TGGTTGGCAAATGACTAATTAAGTTAGTCAAGGCGCCATCCTCATGAAAACTGTGTAACATAATAACCGA
AGTGTCGAAAAGGTGGCACCTTGTCCAATTGAACACGCTCGATGAAAAAAATAAGATATATATAAGGTTA
AGTAAAGCGTCTGTTAGAAAGGAAGTTTTTCCTTTTTCTTGCTCTCTTGTCTTTTCATCTACTATTTCCT
TCGTGTAATACAGGGTCGTCAGATACATAGATACAATTCTATTACCCCCATCCATACTCTAGAACTAGTG
GATCCCCCATCACAAGTTTGTACAAAAAAGCAGGCTTCACAAAATGTTTTTCAACAGACTAAGCGCTGGC
AAGCTGCTGGTACCACTCTCCGTGGTCCTGTACGCCCTTTTCGTGGTAATATTACCTTTACAGAATTCTT
TCCACTCCTCCAATGTTTTAGTTAGAGGTGTGGAGCCCATCAGCCTGGGACTGGCCCTGGCCGGCGTCCT
CACCGGCTACATCTACCCGCGTCTCTACTGCCTCTTCGCCGAGTGCTGCGGGCAGAAGCGGAGCCTTAGC
CGGGAGGCACTGCAGAAGGATCTGGACGACAACCTCTTTGGACAGCATCTTGCAAAGAAAATCATCTTAA
ATGCCGTGTTTGGTTTCATAAACAACCCAAAGCCCAAGAAACCTCTCACG
