>Addgene plasmid #32126 | 413-Met25 Kar2 TorsinADE K108A GFP | addgene partial sequence | sequence record 38294 | hTorA-Fwd 5'-TGCCGTGTTTGGTTTCATAA-3'
CTCCCTGCACGGGTGGACAGGCACCGGCGCTAATTTCGTCAGCAAGATCATCGCAGAGAATATTTACGAG
GGTGGTCTGAACAGTGACTATGTCCACCTGTTTGTGGCCACATTGCACTTTCCACATGCTTCAAACATCA
CCTTGTACAAGGATCAGTTACAGTTGTGGATTCGAGGCAACGTGAGTGCCTGTGCGAGGTCCATCTTCAT
ATTTGATGAAATGGATAAGATGCATGCAGGCCTCATAGATGCCATCAAGCCTTTCCTCGACTATTATGAC
CTGGTGGATGGGGTCTCCTACCAGAAAGCCATGTTCATATTTCTCAGCAATGCTGGAGCAGAAAGGATCA
CAGATGTGGCTTTGGATTTCTGGAGGAGTGGAAAGCAGAGGGAAGACATCAAGCTCAAAGACATTGAACA
CGCGTTGTCTGTGTCGGTTTTCAATAACAAGAACAGTGGCTTCTGGCACAGCAGCTTAATTGACCGGAAC
CTCATTGATTATTTTGTTCCCTTCCTCCCCCTGGAATACAAACACCTAAAAATGTGTATCCGAGTGGAAA
TGCAGTCCCGAGGCTATGAAATTGATGAAGACATTGTAAGCAGAGTGGCTGAGATGACATTTTTCCCCAA
AGAGGAGAGAGTTTTCTCAGATAAAGGCTGCAAAACGGTGTTCACCAAGTTAGATTATTACTACGATGAT
AACCCAGCTTTCTTGTACAAAGTGGTGATGGGCTGCAGGAATTCGATATCAAGCTTAATGGTGAGCAAGG
GCGAGGAGCTGTTCACCGGGGTGGTGCCCATCCTGGTCGAGCTGGACGGCGACGTAAACGGCCACAAGTT
CAGCGTGTCCGGCGAGGGCGAGGGCGATGCCACCTACGGCAAGCTGACCCTGAAGTTCATC
