>Addgene plasmid #32126 | 413-Met25 Kar2 TorsinADE K108A GFP | addgene partial sequence | sequence record 38295 | M13-F
GTATACGACTCACTATAGGGCGAATTGGGTACCGGCCGCAAATTAAAGCCTTCGAGCGTCCCAAAACCTT
CTCAAGCAAGGTTTTCAGTATAATGTTACATGCGTACACGCGTCTGTACAGAAAAAAAAGAAAAATTTGA
AATATAAATAACGTTCTTAATACTAACATAACTATAAAAAAATAAATAGGGACCTAGACTTCAGGTTGTC
TAACTCCTTCCTTTTCGGTTAGAGCGGATGTGGGGGGAGGGCGTGAATGTAAGCGTGACATAACTAATTA
CATGACTCGAGTTACTTGTACAGCTCGTCCATGCCGAGAGTGATCCCGGCGGCGGTCACGAACTCCAGCA
GGACCATGTGATCGCGCTTCTCGTTGGGGTCTTTGCTCAGGGCGGACTGGGTGCTCAGGTAGTGGTTGTC
GGGCAGCAGCACGGGGCCGTCGCCGATGGGGGTGTTCTGCTGGTAGTGGTCGGCGAGCTGCACGCTGCCG
TCCTCGATGTTGTGGCGGATCTTGAAGTTCACCTTGATGCCGTTCTTCTGCTTGTCGGCCATGATATAGA
CGTTGTGGCTGTTGTAGTTGTACTCCAGCTTGTGCCCCAGGATGTTGCCGTCCTCCTTGAAGTCGATGCC
CTTCAGCTCGATGCGGTTCACCAGGGTGTCGCCCTCGAACTTCACCTCGGCGCGGGTCTTGTAGTTGCCG
TCGTCCTTGAAGAAGATGGTGCGCTCCTGGACGTAGCCTTCGGGCATGGCGGACTTGAAGAAGTCGTGCT
GCTTCATGTGGTCGGGGTAGCGGCTGAAGCACTGCACGCC
